Addgene plasmid #164638: MEK1C222
Purpose: Bacterial expression plasmid for His6-MEK1C222
Depositing lab: Ben Davis. Depositing organization: University of Oxford. Publication: LanCLs add glutathione to dehydroamino acids generated at phosphorylated sites in the proteome. Lai KY, Galan SRG, Zeng Y, Zhou TH, He C, Raj R, Riedl J, Liu S, Chooi KP, Garg N, Zeng M, Jones LH, Hutchings GJ, Mohammed S, Nair SK, Chen J, Davis BG, van der Donk WA. Cell. 2021 Apr 27. pii: S0092-8674(21)00436-0. doi: 10.1016/j.cell.2021.04.001. PubMed 33932340.
Backbone
  Vector backbone: pET28a
  Vector type: Bacterial Expression
Growth in bacteria
  Bacterial resistance: Kanamycin, 50 μg/mL
  Growth temperature: 37°C
  Growth strain: DH5alpha
  Copy number: Low Copy
Gene/Insert
  Gene/Insert name: mitogen-activated protein kinase kinase 1 (alt name: MAP2K1, MAPKK1, MEK1)
  Species: H. sapiens (human)
  Insert size (bp): 1242
  Mutation: G(-19)F/S222C/C277S/C376S
  Entrez Gene: MAP2K1 (a.k.a. CFC3, MAPKK1, MEK1, MEL, MKK1, PRKMK1)
  Promoter: T7
  Tag / fusion protein: His6-tag (N terminal on insert)
  Cloning method: Unknown
  Sequencing primers: 5′ TAATACGACTCACTATAGGG; 3′ GCTAGTTATTGCTCAGCGG
Resource information
  A portion of this plasmid was derived from a plasmid made by: Genscript.
Terms and licenses: Academic/Nonprofit Terms; Industry Terms: Not Available to Industry
How to cite: MEK1C222 was a gift from Ben Davis (Addgene plasmid # 164638 ; http://n2t.net/addgene:164638 ; RRID:Addgene_164638)
