[The description below was written by a language model from this plasmid's Addgene catalogue record and pLannotate feature annotations shown in this document.]
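Description:
MEK1C222 is a bacterial expression plasmid built on the pET28a backbone for producing an N-terminally His6-tagged variant of human MAP2K1 (MEK1), the dual-specificity kinase that sits between RAF and ERK in the MAPK cascade. The plasmid is about 6.5 kb, is selected with kanamycin through the aph(3')-Ia (KanR) gene, and replicates from a pBR322-type ColE1 origin. The accompanying bom and rop elements are consistent with its listing as low copy. An f1 origin is also present. The short TcR, AmpR promoter and other small fragments in the annotation look like backbone remnants rather than functional parts.

Expression follows the standard pET arrangement. A T7 promoter with an adjacent lac operator and the T7 gene 10 ribosome binding site drives the open reading frame, a T7 terminator ends the transcript, and a plasmid-borne lacI gene supplies the repressor. Transcription therefore needs a host that provides T7 RNA polymerase and is induced with IPTG. Upstream of the MEK1 coding sequence the annotation detects a His-tag segment (matched as a fragment of a composite tag) and a thrombin cleavage site, so the tag should be removable after purification. A second His-like fragment is annotated downstream of the insert, and the record does not say whether it is translated.

The insert carries the mutations G(-19)F, S222C, C277S and C376S. S222 is one of the activation-loop phosphorylation sites of MEK1. The pattern of substitutions introduces a cysteine there while removing two native cysteines, which suggests a design for site-selective chemical modification at position 222. This fits the associated study of dehydroamino acids formed at phosphorylated sites and glutathione addition by LanCL proteins, although the record itself states only that the plasmid is for bacterial expression of His6-MEK1C222.
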