Features (pLannotate 1.2.2; 21 found; start..end, strand, type, name):
      9..27      +  promoter       T7 promoter: promoter for bacteriophage T7 RNA polymerase
     28..52      +  protein_bind   lac operator: The lac repressor binds to the lac operator to inhibit transcription in E. coli. This inhibition can be relieved by adding lactose or isopropyl-β-D-thiogalactopyranoside (IPTG). lac repressor encoded by lacI
     67..89      +  RBS            RBS: efficient ribosome binding site from bacteriophage T7 gene 10 (Olins and Rangwala, 1989)
    108..124     +  CDS            capTEV™ (fragment): composite tag for in vivo biotinylation, TEV protease cleavage, and 6xHis tagging
    135..152     +  CDS            thrombin site: thrombin recognition and cleavage site
    156..1334    +  CDS            MAP2K1: MP2K1_HUMAN - Also known as MEK1, PRKMK1. Experimental evidence at protein level: Swiss-Prot protein existence level 1. Dual specificity protein kinase which acts as an essential component of the MAP kinase signal transduction pathway. Binding of extracellular ligands such as growth factors, cytokines and hormones to their cell-surface receptors activates RAS and this initiates RAF1 activation. RAF1 then further activates the dual-specificity protein kinases MAP2K1/MEK1 and MAP2K2/MEK2. Both MAP2K1/MEK1 and MAP2K2/MEK2 function specifically in the MAPK/ERK cascade, and catalyze the concomitant
   1384..1401    +  CDS            9xHis (fragment): 9xHis affinity tag
   1411..1460    +  CDS            SET1 (fragment): solubility-enhancement tag derived from T7 phage gene 10B
   1468..1515    +  terminator     T7 terminator: transcription terminator for bacteriophage T7 RNA polymerase
   1552..1980    +  rep_origin     f1 ori (sequence partly withheld): f1 bacteriophage origin of replication; arrow indicates direction of (+) strand synthesis
   2033..2090    +  promoter       AmpR promoter (fragment): bla
   2099..2914    -  CDS            KanR: aminoglycoside phosphotransferase; aph(3')-Ia; confers resistance to kanamycin in bacteria or G418 (Geneticin®) in eukaryotes
   3036..3624    +  rep_origin     ori: high-copy-number ColE1/pMB1/pBR322/pUC origin of replication
   3810..3949    -  misc_feature   bom: basis of mobility region from pBR322
   4051..4242    -  CDS            rop: Rop protein, which maintains plasmids at low copy number; rop
   4259..4639    +  CDS            YPB1_ECOLX: Protein predicted: Swiss-Prot protein existence level 4. From Escherichia coli.
   4711..5002    -  CDS            TcR (fragment): tetracycline efflux protein; tet; confers resistance to tetracycline
   5017..5038    -  protein_bind   CAP binding site: CAP binding activates transcription in the presence of cAMP. E. coli catabolite activator protein
   5051..6133    -  CDS            lacI: lac repressor; lacI; The lac repressor binds to the lac operator to inhibit transcription in E. coli. This inhibition can be relieved by adding lactose or isopropyl-β-D-thiogalactopyranoside (IPTG).
   6134..6211    -  promoter       lacI promoter: lacI
   6219..6498    -  CDS            TcR (fragment): tetracycline efflux protein; tet; confers resistance to tetracycline
>Addgene plasmid #164638 | MEK1C222 | addgene full sequence | sequence record 328559 | Addgene NGS Result
CGCGAAATTAATACGACTCACTATAGGGGAATTGTGAGCGGATAACAATTCCCCTCTAGAAATAATTTTG
TTTAACTTTAAGAAGGAGATATACCATGTTCAGCAGCCATCATCATCATCATCACAGCAGCGGCCTGGTG
CCGCGCGGCAGCCATATGCCGAAAAAAAAACCGACCCCGATTCAACTGAACCCGGCTCCGGATGGCTCCG
CTGTCAATGGCACCTCAAGCGCAGAAACGAACCTGGAAGCGCTGCAGAAAAAACTGGAAGAACTGGAACT
GGATGAACAGCAACGTAAACGCCTGGAAGCCTTTCTGACCCAGAAACAAAAAGTGGGCGAACTGAAAGAT
GACGATTTCGAAAAAATCAGTGAACTGGGCGCCGGTAACGGCGGTGTGGTTTTTAAAGTCAGCCATAAAC
CGTCTGGTCTGGTGATGGCACGTAAACTGATTCACCTGGAAATCAAACCGGCTATTCGTAACCAGATTAT
CCGCGAACTGCAAGTGCTGCATGAATGCAATTCTCCGTATATTGTTGGCTTTTATGGTGCGTTCTACAGT
GACGGCGAAATTTCCATCTGTATGGAACACATGGACGGCGGTAGCCTGGATCAGGTTCTGAAAAAAGCAG
GCCGTATCCCGGAACAAATTCTGGGTAAAGTCTCTATTGCTGTGATCAAAGGCCTGACGTACCTGCGTGA
AAAACATAAAATCATGCACCGCGATGTGAAACCGTCAAACATCCTGGTTAATTCGCGCGGTGAAATTAAA
CTGTGCGACTTTGGCGTTAGCGGTCAGCTGATTGATAGTATGGCGAACTGCTTCGTCGGCACCCGTAGTT
ATATGTCCCCGGAACGCCTGCAGGGTACGCATTACTCAGTGCAATCGGATATCTGGTCAATGGGCCTGTC
GCTGGTTGAAATGGCCGTTGGTCGTTATCCGATTCCGCCGCCGGACGCCAAAGAACTGGAACTGATGTTT
GGCTCTCAGGTTGAAGGTGATGCGGCCGAAACCCCGCCGCGTCCGCGTACCCCGGGTCGTCCGCTGAGCT
CTTATGGTATGGACAGCCGTCCGCCGATGGCAATCTTCGAACTGCTGGATTACATTGTGAATGAACCGCC
GCCAAAACTGCCGAGCGGCGTGTTTAGCCTGGAATTTCAGGACTTCGTCAACAAATGTCTGATCAAAAAT
CCGGCAGAACGTGCTGATCTGAAACAACTGATGGTCCACGCTTTTATTAAACGCTCCGACGCGGAAGAAG
TGGATTTCGCCGGTTGGCTGTCTTCGACCATTGGCCTGAATCAACCGTCAACGCCGACCCACGCTGCTGG
TGTGTAAGGATCCGAATTCGAGCTCCGTCGACAAGCTTGCGGCCGCACTCGAGCACCACCACCACCACCA
CTGAGATCCGGCTGCTAACAAAGCCCGAAAGGAAGCTGAGTTGGCTGCTGCCACCGCTGAGCAATAACTA
GCATAACCCCTTGGGGCCTCTAAACGGGTCTTGAGGGGTTTTTTGCTGAAAGGAGGAACTATATCCGGAT
TGGCGAATGGG
[124 nt withheld, positions 1552-1675]
C
[91 nt withheld, positions 1677-1767]
A
[49 nt withheld, positions 1769-1817]
CCTTTGACGTTGGAGTCCACGTTCTTT
[37 nt withheld, positions 1845-1881]
ACCCTATCTCGGTCTATTCTTTTGATTTATAAGGGATTTTGCCGATTTCGGCCTATTGGTTAAAAAATGA
GCTGATTTAACAAAAATTTAACGCGAATTTTAACAAAATATTAACGCTTACAATTTAGGTGGCACTTTTC
GGGGAAATGTGCGCGGAACCCCTATTTGTTTATTTTTCTAAATACATTCAAATATGTATCCGCTCATGAA
TTAATTCTTAGAAAAACTCATCGAGCATCAAATGAAACTGCAATTTATTCATATCAGGATTATCAATACC
ATATTTTTGAAAAAGCCGTTTCTGTAATGAAGGAGAAAACTCACCGAGGCAGTTCCATAGGATGGCAAGA
TCCTGGTATCGGTCTGCGATTCCGACTCGTCCAACATCAATACAACCTATTAATTTCCCCTCGTCAAAAA
TAAGGTTATCAAGTGAGAAATCACCATGAGTGACGACTGAATCCGGTGAGAATGGCAAAAGTTTATGCAT
TTCTTTCCAGACTTGTTCAACAGGCCAGCCATTACGCTCGTCATCAAAATCACTCGCATCAACCAAACCG
TTATTCATTCGTGATTGCGCCTGAGCGAGACGAAATACGCGATCGCTGTTAAAAGGACAATTACAAACAG
GAATCGAATGCAACCGGCGCAGGAACACTGCCAGCGCATCAACAATATTTTCACCTGAATCAGGATATTC
TTCTAATACCTGGAATGCTGTTTTCCCGGGGATCGCAGTGGTGAGTAACCATGCATCATCAGGAGTACGG
ATAAAATGCTTGATGGTCGGAAGAGGCATAAATTCCGTCAGCCAGTTTAGTCTGACCATCTCATCTGTAA
CATCATTGGCAACGCTACCTTTGCCATGTTTCAGAAACAACTCTGGCGCATCGGGCTTCCCATACAATCG
ATAGATTGTCGCACCTGATTGCCCGACATTATCGCGAGCCCATTTATACCCATATAAATCAGCATCCATG
TTGGAATTTAATCGCGGCCTAGAGCAAGACGTTTCCCGTTGAATATGGCTCATAACACCCCTTGTATTAC
TGTTTATGTAAGCAGACAGTTTTATTGTTCATGACCAAAATCCCTTAACGTGAGTTTTCGTTCCACTGAG
CGTCAGACCCCGTAGAAAAGATCAAAGGATCTTCTTGAGATCCTTTTTTTCTGCGCGTAATCTGCTGCTT
GCAAACAAAAAAACCACCGCTACCAGCGGTGGTTTGTTTGCCGGATCAAGAGCTACCAACTCTTTTTCCG
AAGGTAACTGGCTTCAGCAGAGCGCAGATACCAAATACTGTCCTTCTAGTGTAGCCGTAGTTAGGCCACC
ACTTCAAGAACTCTGTAGCACCGCCTACATACCTCGCTCTGCTAATCCTGTTACCAGTGGCTGCTGCCAG
TGGCGATAAGTCGTGTCTTACCGGGTTGGACTCAAGACGATAGTTACCGGATAAGGCGCAGCGGTCGGGC
TGAACGGGGGGTTCGTGCACACAGCCCAGCTTGGAGCGAACGACCTACACCGAACTGAGATACCTACAGC
GTGAGCTATGAGAAAGCGCCACGCTTCCCGAAGGGAGAAAGGCGGACAGGTATCCGGTAAGCGGCAGGGT
CGGAACAGGAGAGCGCACGAGGGAGCTTCCAGGGGGAAACGCCTGGTATCTTTATAGTCCTGTCGGGTTT
CGCCACCTCTGACTTGAGCGTCGATTTTTGTGATGCTCGTCAGGGGGGCGGAGCCTATGGAAAAACGCCA
GCAACGCGGCCTTTTTACGGTTCCTGGCCTTTTGCTGGCCTTTTGCTCACATGTTCTTTCCTGCGTTATC
CCCTGATTCTGTGGATAACCGTATTACCGCCTTTGAGTGAGCTGATACCGCTCGCCGCAGCCGAACGACC
GAGCGCAGCGAGTCAGTGAGCGAGGAAGCGGAAGAGCGCCTGATGCGGTATTTTCTCCTTACGCATCTGT
GCGGTATTTCACACCGCAATGGTGCACTCTCAGTACAATCTGCTCTGATGCCGCATAGTTAAGCCAGTAT
ACACTCCGCTATCGCTACGTGACTGGGTCATGGCTGCGCCCCGACACCCGCCAACACCCGCTGACGCGCC
CTGACGGGCTTGTCTGCTCCCGGCATCCGCTTACAGACAAGCTGTGACCGTCTCCGGGAGCTGCATGTGT
CAGAGGTTTTCACCGTCATCACCGAAACGCGCGAGGCAGCTGCGGTAAAGCTCATCAGCGTGGTCGTGAA
GCGATTCACAGATGTCTGCCTGTTCATCCGCGTCCAGCTCGTTGAGTTTCTCCAGAAGCGTTAATGTCTG
GCTTCTGATAAAGCGGGCCATGTTAAGGGCGGTTTTTTCCTGTTTGGTCACTGATGCCTCCGTGTAAGGG
GGATTTCTGTTCATGGGGGTAATGATACCGATGAAACGAGAGAGGATGCTCACGATACGGGTTACTGATG
ATGAACATGCCCGGTTACTGGAACGTTGTGAGGGTAAACAACTGGCGGTATGGATGCGGCGGGACCAGAG
AAAAATCACTCAGGGTCAATGCCAGCGCTTCGTTAATACAGATGTAGGTGTTCCACAGGGTAGCCAGCAG
CATCCTGCGATGCAGATCCGGAACATAATGGTGCAGGGCGCTGACTTCCGCGTTTCCAGACTTTACGAAA
CACGGAAACCGAAGACCATTCATGTTGTTGCTCAGGTCGCAGACGTTTTGCAGCAGCAGTCGCTTCACGT
TCGCTCGCGTATCGGTGATTCATTCTGCTAACCAGTAAGGCAACCCCGCCAGCCTAGCCGGGTCCTCAAC
GACAGGAGCACGATCATGCGCACCCGTGGGGCCGCCATGCCGGCGATAATGGCCTGCTTCTCGCCGAAAC
GTTTGGTGGCGGGACCAGTGACGAAGGCTTGAGCGAGGGCGTGCAAGATTCCGAATACCGCAAGCGACAG
GCCGATCATCGTCGCGCTCCAGCGAAAGCGGTCCTCGCCGAAAATGACCCAGAGCGCTGCCGGCACCTGT
CCTACGAGTTGCATGATAAAGAAGACAGTCATAAGTGCGGCGACGATAGTCATGCCCCGCGCCCACCGGA
AGGAGCTGACTGGGTTGAAGGCTCTCAAGGGCATCGGTCGAGATCCCGGTGCCTAATGAGTGAGCTAACT
TACATTAATTGCGTTGCGCTCACTGCCCGCTTTCCAGTCGGGAAACCTGTCGTGCCAGCTGCATTAATGA
ATCGGCCAACGCGCGGGGAGAGGCGGTTTGCGTATTGGGCGCCAGGGTGGTTTTTCTTTTCACCAGTGAG
ACGGGCAACAGCTGATTGCCCTTCACCGCCTGGCCCTGAGAGAGTTGCAGCAAGCGGTCCACGCTGGTTT
GCCCCAGCAGGCGAAAATCCTGTTTGATGGTGGTTAACGGCGGGATATAACATGAGCTGTCTTCGGTATC
GTCGTATCCCACTACCGAGATATCCGCACCAACGCGCAGCCCGGACTCGGTAATGGCGCGCATTGCGCCC
AGCGCCATCTGATCGTTGGCAACCAGCATCGCAGTGGGAACGATGCCCTCATTCAGCATTTGCATGGTTT
GTTGAAAACCGGACATGGCACTCCAGTCGCCTTCCCGTTCCGCTATCGGCTGAATTTGATTGCGAGTGAG
ATATTTATGCCAGCCAGCCAGACGCAGACGCGCCGAGACAGAACTTAATGGGCCCGCTAACAGCGCGATT
TGCTGGTGACCCAATGCGACCAGATGCTCCACGCCCAGTCGCGTACCGTCTTCATGGGAGAAAATAATAC
TGTTGATGGGTGTCTGGTCAGAGACATCAAGAAATAACGCCGGAACATTAGTGCAGGCAGCTTCCACAGC
AATGGCATCCTGGTCATCCAGCGGATAGTTAATGATCAGCCCACTGACGCGTTGCGCGAGAAGATTGTGC
ACCGCCGCTTTACAGGCTTCGACGCCGCTTCGTTCTACCATCGACACCACCACGCTGGCACCCAGTTGAT
CGGCGCGAGATTTAATCGCCGCGACAATTTGCGACGGCGCGTGCAGGGCCAGACTGGAGGTGGCAACGCC
AATCAGCAACGACTGTTTGCCCGCCAGTTGTTGTGCCACGCGGTTGGGAATGTAATTCAGCTCCGCCATC
GCCGCTTCCACTTTTTCCCGCGTTTTCGCAGAAACGTGGCTGGCCTGGTTCACCACGCGGGAAACGGTCT
GATAAGAGACACCGGCATACTCTGCGACATCGTATAACGTTACTGGTTTCACATTCACCACCCTGAATTG
ACTCTCTTCCGGGCGCTATCATGCCATACCGCGAAAGGTTTTGCGCCATTCGATGGTGTCCGGGATCTCG
ACGCTCTCCCTTATGCGACTCCTGCATTAGGAAGCAGCCCAGTAGTAGGTTGAGGCCGTTGAGCACCGCC
GCCGCAAGGAATGGTGCATGCAAGGAGATGGCGCCCAACAGTCCCCCGGCCACGGGGCCTGCCACCATAC
CCACGCCGAAACAAGCGCTCATGAGCCCGAAGTGGCGAGCCCGATCTTCCCCATCGGTGATGTCGGCGAT
ATAGGCGCCAGCAACCGCACCTGTGGCGCCGGTGATGCCGGCCACGATGCGTCCGGCGTAGAGGATCGAG
ATCTCGATCC
