>Addgene plasmid #164638 | MEK1C222 | depositor partial sequence | sequence record 319613 | MEK1C222 sequence 1238 bps
ATGTTCAGCAGCCATCATCATCATCATCACAGCAGCGGCCTGGTGCCGCGCGGCAGCCATATGCCGAAAA
AAAAACCGACCCCGATTCAACTGAACCCGGCTCCGGATGGCTCCGCTGTCAATGGCACCTCAAGCGCAGA
AACGAACCTGGAAGCGCTGCAGAAAAAACTGGAAGAACTGGAACTGGATGAACAGCAACGTAAACGCCTG
GAAGCCTTTCTGACCCAGAAACAAAAAGTGGGCGAACTGAAAGATGACGATTTCGAAAAAATCAGTGAAC
TGGGCGCCGGTAACGGCGGTGTGGTTTTTAAAGTCAGCCATAAACCGTCTGGTCTGGTGATGGCACGTAA
ACTGATTCACCTGGAAATCAAACCGGCTATTCGTAACCAGATTATCCGCGAACTGCAAGTGCTGCATGAA
TGCAATTCTCCGTATATTGTTGGCTTTTATGGTGCGTTCTACAGTGACGGCGAAATTTCCATCTGTATGG
AACACATGGACGGCGGTAGCCTGGATCAGGTTCTGAAAAAAGCAGGCCGTATCCCGGAACAAATTCTGGG
TAAAGTCTCTATTGCTGTGATCAAAGGCCTGACGTACCTGCGTGAAAAACATAAAATCATGCACCGCGAT
GTGAAACCGTCAAACATCCTGGTTAATTCGCGCGGTGAAATTAAACTGTGCGACTTTGGCGTTAGCGGTC
AGCTGATTGATAGTATGGCGAACTGCTTCGTCGGCACCCGTAGTTATATGTCCCCGGAACGCCTGCAGGG
TACGCATTACTCAGTGCAATCGGATATCTGGTCAATGGGCCTGTCGCTGGTTGAAATGGCCGTTGGTCGT
TATCCGATTCCGCCGCCGGACGCCAAAGAACTGGAACTGATGTTTGGCTCTCAGGTTGAAGGTGATGCGG
CCGAAACCCCGCCGCGTCCGCGTACCCCGGGTCGTCCGCTGAGCTCTTATGGTATGGACAGCCGTCCGCC
GATGGCAATCTTCGAACTGCTGGATTACATTGTGAATGAACCGCCGCCAAAACTGCCGAGCGGCGTGTTT
AGCCTGGAATTTCAGGACTTCGTCAACAAATGTCTGATCAAAAATCCGGCAGAACGTGCTGATCTGAAAC
AACTGATGGTCCACGCTTTTATTAAACGCTCCGACGCGGAAGAAGTGGATTTCGCCGGTTGGCTGTCTTC
GACCATTGGCCTGAATCAACCGTCAACGCCGACCCACGCTGCTGGTAA
